Addgene plasmid #246928: pEffector-LaTranC-CRISPR RNA
Purpose: for E.coli plasmid interference and PAM depletion assays
Depositing lab: Caixia Gao. Depositing organization: Institute of Genetics and Developmental Biology, Chinese Academy of Sciences. Publication: Functional RNA splitting drove the evolutionary emergence of type V CRISPR-Cas systems from transposons. Jin S, Zhu Z, Li Y, Zhang S, Liu Y, Li D, Li Y, Luo Y, Cheng Z, Zhao KT, Gao Q, Yang G, Li H, Liang R, Zhang R, Qiu JL, Zhang YE, Liu JG, Gao C. Cell. 2025 Sep 29:S0092-8674(25)01035-9. doi: 10.1016/j.cell.2025.09.004. PubMed 41027434.
Backbone
  Vector backbone: pEffector
  Vector type: Unspecified
Growth in bacteria
  Bacterial resistance: Kanamycin, 50 μg/mL
  Growth temperature: 37°C
  Growth strain: DH5alpha
  Copy number: High Copy
Gene/Insert
  Gene/Insert name: LaTranC
  Species: Synthetic
  Cloning method: Gibson Cloning
Terms and licenses: Academic/Nonprofit Terms; Industry Terms: Not Available to Industry
How to cite: pEffector-LaTranC-CRISPR RNA was a gift from Caixia Gao (Addgene plasmid # 246928 ; http://n2t.net/addgene:246928 ; RRID:Addgene_246928)
