[The description below was written by a language model from this plasmid's Addgene catalogue record and pLannotate feature annotations shown in this document.]
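Description:
pEffector-LaTranC-CRISPR RNA is a 6,659 nt bacterial expression plasmid built on the pEffector backbone for use in E. coli plasmid interference and PAM depletion assays. It is selected with kanamycin through a KanR aminoglycoside phosphotransferase gene. The full-length annotated origin is p15A, which is compatible with ColE1-type plasmids and so suits assays in which a second, target-bearing plasmid is co-maintained in the same cell. The catalogue lists the plasmid as high copy, whereas p15A is conventionally described as medium copy. Short fragments annotated as RSF ori, bom, TcR and the tet promoter appear to be backbone remnants rather than functional parts.

The insert is LaTranC, a synthetic sequence introduced by Gibson cloning. The associated publication concerns the evolutionary emergence of type V CRISPR-Cas systems from transposons, which points to LaTranC being an RNA-guided effector from that lineage. The annotation software did not label the LaTranC coding sequence or the CRISPR RNA, so their exact positions are not stated in the record.

Two expression units are apparent. One is a constitutive J23119 promoter followed by a largely unannotated stretch that ends at a 5S rRNA segment and the rrnB T1 terminator. The other is a tac promoter with a symmetric lac operator, controlled by a plasmid-borne lacI gene and therefore IPTG-inducible. It is followed by an sTRSV hammerhead ribozyme, a self-cleaving element that trims the 5′ end of a transcript and insulates it from upstream sequence. The roughly 1.9 kb downstream of the ribozyme is also unannotated. Which unit drives the protein and which drives the guide RNA cannot be determined from the table. The small RhoA and capTEV hits are probably incidental matches, the latter perhaps reflecting a short tag sequence.
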