Features (pLannotate 1.2.2; 17 found; start..end, strand, type, name):
      1..40      -  terminator     bacterial terminator (fragment): putative bacterial transcription terminator
     52..867     -  CDS            KanR: aminoglycoside phosphotransferase confers resistance to kanamycin in bacteria or G418 (Geneticin®) in eukaryotes
   1129..1150    +  misc_feature   bom (fragment): basis of mobility region from pBR322
   1249..1304    -  rep_origin     RSF ori (fragment): Plasmids containing the RSF 1030 origin of replication can be propagated in E. coli cells that contain additional plasmids with compatible origins.
   1392..1937    -  rep_origin     p15A ori: Plasmids containing the medium-copy-number p15A origin of replication can be propagated in E. coli cells that contain a second plasmid with the ColE1 origin.
   1976..2094    -  CDS            TcR (fragment): tetracycline efflux protein; tet; confers resistance to tetracycline
   2104..2122    +  promoter       tet promoter (fragment): E. coli promoter for tetracycline efflux protein gene
   2186..2220    +  promoter       J23119(SpeI) promoter: bacterial promoter (Registry of Standard Biological Parts BBa J23119) modified to end with an SpeI site
   2579..2596    -  CDS            RhoA (fragment): human Rho family small GTPase RhoA
   3092..3109    +  CDS            capTEV™ (fragment): composite tag for in vivo biotinylation, TEV protease cleavage, and 6xHis tagging
   3216..3331    +  ncRNA          5S rRNA: Accession: RF00001 - 5S ribosomal RNA
   3335..3381    +  terminator     rrnB T1 terminator: transcription terminator T1 from the E. coli rrnB gene
   3411..4490    -  CDS            lacI: LACI_ECOLI - Experimental evidence at protein level: Swiss-Prot protein existence level 1. Repressor of the lactose operon. Binds allolactose as an inducer. From Escherichia coli (strain K12).
   4491..4564    -  promoter       lacI promoter (fragment): lacI
   4625..4653    +  promoter       tac promoter: strong E. coli promoter; hybrid between the trp and lac UV5 promoters
   4659..4678    -  protein_bind   lac operator (symmetric): The lac repressor binds to the lac operator to inhibit transcription in E. coli. This inhibition can be relieved by adding lactose or isopropyl-β-D-thiogalactopyranoside (IPTG). The symmetric lac operator was optimized for tight binding of lac repressor. lac repressor encoded by lacI
   4681..4730    +  misc_RNA       sTRSV HHRz: hammerhead ribozyme from the tobacco ringspot virus satellite RNA (Khvorova et al., 2003)
>Addgene plasmid #246928 | pEffector-LaTranC-CRISPR RNA | addgene full sequence | sequence record 489586 | Addgene NGS Result
CAGATAAAAAAAATCCTTAGCTTTCGCTAAGGATGATTTCTGCTAGTATTATTAGAAAAACTCATCGAGC
ATCAAATGAAACTGCAATTTATTCATATCAGGATTATCAATACCATATTTTTGAAAAAGCCGTTTCTGTA
ATGAAGGAGAAAACTCACCGAGGCAGTTCCAAAGAATGGCAAGGTCCTGGTAACGGTCTGCGATTCCGAC
CCGTCCAACATCAATACAACCTATTAATTTCCCCTCGTCAAAAATAAGGTTATCAAGTGAGAAATCACCA
TGAGTGACGACTGAATCCGGTGAGAATGGCAAGAGCTTGTGCATTTCTTTCCAGACTTGTTCAACAGGCC
AGCCATTACGCTCGTCATCAAAATCACTCGCATCAACCAAACCGTTATTCATGCGTGATTGCGCCTGAGC
AAGACGAAATACACGATCGCTGTTAAAAGGACAATTACAAACAGGAATCGAATGTAACCGGCGCAGGAAC
ACGGCCAGCGCATCAACAATATTTTCACCTGAATCAGGATATTCTTCTAATACCTGGAAGGCTGTTTTCC
CAGGAATCGCGGTGGTGAGTAACCACGCATCATCAGGAGTACGGATAAAATGCTTGATGGTCGGGAGAGG
CATAAACTCCGTCAGCCAGTTGAGACGGACCATCTCATCTGTAACATCATTGGCAACGCTACCTTTGCCA
TGTTTCAGAAACAACTCTGGCGCATCGGGCTTCCCATACAAGCGATAGATTGTCGCACCTGATTGCCCGA
CATTATCGCGAGCCCATTTATACCCATATAAATCAGCGTCCATGTTGGAGTTTAAGCGCGGACGGGAGCA
AGACGTTTCCCGTTGAATATGGCTCATAACACCCCTTGTATTACTGTTTATGTAAGCAGACAGTTTTATT
GTTCATGATGATATATTTTTATCTTGTGCAATGTAACATCAGAGATTTTGAGACACAACGTGGCTTTGTT
GAATAAATCGAACTTTTGCTGAGTTGAAGGATCAGCTCTAGTAGTTACATTGTCGATCTGTTCATGGTGA
ACAGCTTTGAATGCACCAAAAACTCGTAAAAGCTCTGATGTATCTATCTTTTTTACACCGTTTTCATCTG
TGCATAGCTAGCGGAGTGTATACTGGCTTACTATGTTGGCACTGATGAGGGTGTCAGTGAAGTGCTTCAT
GTGGCAGGAGAAAAAAGGCTGCACCGGTGCGTCAGCAGAATATGTGATACAGGATATATTCCGCTTCCTC
GCTCACTGACTCGCTACGCTCGGTCGTTCGACTGCGGCGAGCGGAAATGGCTTACGAACGGGGCGGAGAT
TTCCTGGAAGATGCCAGGAAGATACTTAACAGGGAAGTGAGAGGGCCGCGGCAAAGCCGTTTTTCCATAG
GCTCCGCCCCCCTGACAAGCATCACGAAATCTGACGCTCAAATCAGTGGTGGCGAAACCCGACAGGACTA
TAAAGATACCAGGCGTTTCCCCCTGGCGGCTCCCTCGTGCGCTCTCCTGTTCCTGCCTTTCGGTTTACCG
GTGTCATTCCGCTGTTATGGCCGCGTTTGTCTCATTCCACGCCTGACACTCAGTTCCGGGTAGGCAGTTC
GCTCCAAGCTGGACTGTATGCACGAACCCCCCGTTCAGTCCGACCGCTGCGCCTTATCCGGTAACTATCG
TCTTGAGTCCAACCCGGAAAGACATGCAAAAGCACCACTGGCAGCAGCCACTGGTAATTGATTTAGAGGA
GTTAGTCTTGAAGTCATGCGCCGGTTAAGGCTAAACTGAAAGGACAAGTTTTGGTGACTGCGCTCCTCCA
AGCCAGTTACCTCGGTTCAAAGAGTTGGTAGCTCAGAGAACCTTCGAAAAACCGCCCTGCAAGGCGGTTT
TTTCGTTTTCAGAGCAAGAGATTACGCGCAGACCAAAACGATCTCAAGAAGATCATCTTATTAATCAGAT
AAAATATTTCTAGGATCATGAGCCCGAAGTGGCGAGCCCGATCTTCCCCATCGGTGATGTCGGCGATATA
GGCGCCAGCAACCGCACCTGTGGCGCCGGTGATGCCGGCCACGATGCGTCCGGCGTAGAGGATCTGCTCA
TGTTTGACAGCTTATCATCGATGCATAATGTGCCTGTCAAATGGACGAAGCAGGGATTCTGCAAACCCTA
TGCTACTCCCACGAGTTGACAGCTAGCTCAGTCCTAGGTATAATACTAGTGAAGCACTTCACAGAAGTGC
ATGGAGCAGAAGGTGATCGACAGCAACAAGTGAGCGGACGCAACTAGAAGCACTTCACAGAAGTGCATGG
AGCAGAAGCGCACTCCGTCTCTGCCCTGTCAAGGCAGCTGTTTTGCAAGTTCGATTATACCTTTGGGGTA
AATGGTTGTCAATGGCGGGCCCGCGACAGAAAATAGGAAGCCTTTCTCTGCACATTCAACAAACAACATT
TACAGAATGCCCCAATTATGTTATACTAATGTTGCCTTGCAATAATGTGAACGTGAAATGGAGGGATGTC
TGTGGCAGATATCAAATCTCAAAGTGGTGGGAGGTCTGTCCCCACCATGGGGTGCGAACCTTGTGTGCTC
ATCATTGCCGTGAGCGTTCGCACGTCCAAACGACCATATCATCGTTGCCCTGCGACCATTCAGCGGCAAT
CAAGACGCAGGCATGATATGTAACCATGCATTTCTGTGAACTGCTTCCAAAACGCACTGCTTCATTATAA
TCCTCCCTGTGCAGTTCTGCCGAAGCACTTCACAGAAGTGCATGGAGCAGAAGGTGATCGACAGCAACAA
GTGAGCGGACGCAACTAGAAGCACTTCACAGAAGTGCATGGAGCAGAAGAAGTCGTTTATAGCGGTTTGT
TTACAGGGAGTTAGAAGCACATTTCAATTTTTCAGTAAAACTCCTCCAGCTTTGCAGCTGGGGGAGTTTT
TTACTCCCCTCTTGACAATTATCTTCTACGTCTGTAGAATATAATCAAACTACAACCGTAGAAGATATTC
ACAGAAGGGAGGATAACGCTATGGAAGCTTGGGCCCGAACAAAAACTCATCTCAGAAGAGGATCTGAATA
GCGCCGTCGACCATCATCATCATCATCATTGAGTTTAAACGGTCTACAGCTTGGCTGTTTTGGCGGATGA
GAGAAGATTTTCAGCCTGATACAGATTAAATCAGAACGCAGAAGCGGTCTGATAAAACAGAATTTGCCTG
GCGGCAGTAGCGCGGTGGTCCCACCTGACCCCATGCCGAACTCAGAAGTGAAACGCCGTAGCGCCGATGG
TAGTGTGGGGTCTACCCATGCGAGAGTAGGGAACTGCCAGGCATCAAATAAAACGAAAGGCTCAGTCGAA
AGACTGGGCCTTTCGTTTTATCTGTTGTTTGTCGGTGAACTGAATTCTCACTGCCCGCTTTCCAGTCGGG
AAACCTGTCGTGCCAGCTGCATTAATGAATCGGCCAACGCGCGGGGAGAGGCGGTTTGCGTATTGGGCGC
CAGGGTGGTTTTTCTTTTCACCAGTGAGACTGGCAACAGCTGATTGCCCTTCACCGCCTGGCCCTGAGAG
AGTTGCAGCAAGCGGTCCACGCTGGTTTGCCCCAGCAGGCGAAAATCCTGTTTGATGGTGGTTAACGGCG
GGATATAACATGAGCTATCTTCGGTATCGTCGTATCCCACTACCGAGATATCCGCACCAACGCGCAGCCC
GGACTCGGTAATGGCGCGCATTGCGCCCAGCGCCATCTGATCGTTGGCAACCAGCATCGCAGTGGGAACG
ATGCCCTCATTCAGCATTTGCATGGTTTGTTGAAAACCGGACATGGCACTCCAGTCGCCTTCCCGTTCCG
CTATCGGCTGAATTTGATTGCGAGTGAGATATTTATGCCAGCCAGCCAGACGCAGACGCGCCGAGACAGA
ACTTAATGGGCCCGCTAACAGCGCGATTTGCTGGTGACCCAATGCGACCAGATGCTCCACGCCCAGTCGC
GTACCGTCCTCATGGGAGAAAATAATACTGTTGATGGGTGTCTGGTCAGAGACATCAAGAAATAACGCCG
GAACATTAGTGCAGGCAGCTTCCACAGCAATGGCATCCTGGTCATCCAGCGGATAGTTAATGATCAGCCC
ACTGACGCGTTGCGCGAGAAGATTGTGCACCGCCGCTTTACAGGCTTCGACGCCGCTTCGTTCTACCATC
GACACCACCACGCTGGCACCCAGTTGATCGGCGCGAGATTTAATCGCCGCGACAATTTGCGACGGCGCGT
GCAGGGCCAGACTGGAGGTGGCAACTCCAATCAGCAACGACTGTTTGCCCGCCAGTTGTTGTGCCACGCG
GTTGGGAATGTAATTCAGCTCCGCCATCGCCGCTTCCACTTTTTCCCGCGTTTTCGCAGAAACGTGGCTG
GCCTGGTTCACCACGCGGGAAACGGTCTGATAAGAGACACCGGCATACTCTGCGACATCGTATAACGTTA
CTGGTTTCATATTCACCACCCTGAATTGACTCTCTTCCGGGCGCTATCATGCCATACCGCGAAAGGTTTT
GCGCCATTCGATGGCGCGCCGCTTCGTCAGGCCACATAGCTTTCTTGTTCTGATCGGAACGATCGTTGGC
TGTGTTGACAATTAATCATCGGCTCGTATAATGTGTGGAATTGTGAGCGCTCACAATTAGCTGTCACCGG
ATGTGCTTTCCGGTCTGATGAGTCCGTGAGGACGAAACAGCCTCTACAAATAATTTTGTTTAAAGATCTA
AAATAAGGAGGAAAAAAAAATGAGTGTATCTTTTTCACTAAATGCTAAAAAGATTCGCCTTGAGAACTAC
GCAATGAAAATGCGTCTGTATCCGTCGCCGACCCAGGCAGAGCAGATGGACAAAATGTTCCTGGCGCTGC
GTTTAGCGTATAACATGACCTTCCACGAAGTTTTTCAGCAAAACCCGGCGGTGTGTGGCGACCCGGACGA
GGATGGCAATGTGTGGCCTAGCTATAAAAAGATGGCAAATAAGACCTGGCGTAAAGCGCTAATTGATCAG
AACCCGGCGATCGCCGAGGCGCCAGCAGCGGCGATCACCACCAATAACGGTCTGTTTCTCTCTAATGGTC
AGAAGGCGTGGAAAACTGGTATGCACAATCTGCCGGCTAACAAGGCGGATCGCAAAGACTTCCGCTTCTA
CAGCTTGTCGAAACCGCGTCGCAGCTTCGCGGTCCAGATCCCACCGGACTGTATTATCCCGAGCGACACG
AACCAGAAGGTGGCCCGTATCAAACTGCCGAAAATTGATGGTGCTATTAAGGCTCGTGGTTTTAATCGTA
AGATTTGGTTTGGTCCGGATGGCAAGCACACCTACGAGGAAGCCCTGGCTGCACACGAACTGTCTAACAA
CTTAACCGTTCGTGTTTCCAAGGACACGTGCGGCGACTACTTCATCTGCATTACCTTCAGCCAGGGTAAA
GTGAAAGGTGATAAACCGACCTGGGAATTTTATCAAGAAGTGCGTGTGTCCCCGATCCCGGAGCCGATTG
GTCTGGATGTGGGCATTAAGGACATCGCGATCCTGAATACCGGCACGAAATACGAAAACAAACAGTTTAA
ACGTGATCGTGCTGCGACCTTGAAAAAGATGAGCCGCCAACTGTCCCGTCGCTGGGGTCCGGCAAACAGC
GCGTTCCGCGACTATAATAAGAACATCCGCGCGGAAAACCGTGCGCTGGAGAAGGCGCAACAAGATCCGG
GCTCATCTGGTGTTGGCCCAGAGGCGCCGGTGCTGAAGAGCGTGGCCCAGCCGTCTCGTCGCTACCTGAC
CATTCAGAAGAACCGTGCCAAGTTGGAACGTAAAATCGCTAGACGTAGGGACACTTATTACCATCAGGTT
ACTGCTGAAGTTGCAGGTAAATCCTCGCTTCTGGCCGTGGAAACCCTGCGTGTCAAGAACATGCTTCAAA
ATCATCGCCTCGCCTTCGCGCTGAGCGACGCAGCAATGTCCGATTTCATTTCCAAACTGAAGTACAAGGC
GAGACGCATCCAAGTACCGCTGGTTGCCATCGGCACGTTCCAGCCTTCTAGCCAAACCTGTAGCGTTTGC
GGAAGCATCAACCCGGCAGTCAAGAACCTGTCTATCAGAGTTTGGACCTGCCCGAATTGCGGCACTCGCC
ATAACCGCGATATTAACGCAGCGAAGAACATTCTGGCGATCGCTCAAAACATGTTGGAGAAAAAGGTGCC
ATTTGCGGATGAGGCGTTGCCAGACGAGAAACCTCCGGCGGCGCCGGTGAAGAAGGCCGCCCGTAAACCG
CGTGATGCAGTCTTTCCGGACCACCCGGACCTGGTGATCCGTTTTAGCAAAGAGTTGACGCAGCTGAATG
ACCCGCGTTACGTTATCGTTAATAAGGCAACCAATCAGATAGTGGATAACGCCCAAGGCGCTGGTTATCG
TAGCGCTGCCAAGGCGAAGAACTGCTATAAAGCGAAATTGGCGTGGAGCAGTAAGACCAATAAGTAACTC
GAGGAGCTCAAATAAAGCCCTGAGTTTAACCGCTCGGGGCTTTTTGCGTTTCTGAGTAGGACAAATCCGC
CGGGAGCGGATTTGAACGTTGCGAAGCAACGGCCCGGAGGGTGGCGGGCAGGACGCCCGCCATAAACTGC
CAGGCATCA
